Addgene plasmid #220301: GFP-Bcl-2-G128L
Purpose: mammalian expression of Bcl-2-G128L tagged with GFP
Depositing lab: Xinlai Cheng. Depositing organization: Buchmann Institute for Molecular Life Sciences. Publication: Thalidomide derivatives degrade BCL-2 by reprogramming the binding surface of CRBN. Wang J, Heinz M, Han K, Shah VJ, Hasselbeck S, Schwalm MP, Rathore R, Hummer G, Zhou J, Dikic I, Cheng X. Cell Reports Physical Science, Volume 5, Issue 5, 101960 10.1016/j.xcrp.2024.101960.
Backbone
  Vector backbone: pEMD-C1
  Backbone size w/o insert (bp): 4702
  Vector type: Mammalian Expression
  Selectable markers: Neomycin (select with G418)
Growth in bacteria
  Bacterial resistance: Kanamycin, 50 μg/mL
  Growth temperature: 37°C
  Growth strain: DH5alpha
  Copy number: High Copy
Gene/Insert
  Gene/Insert name: Bcl2
  Species: H. sapiens (human)
  Insert size (bp): 720
  Mutation: G128L
  Entrez Gene: BCL2 (a.k.a. Bcl-2, PPP1R50)
  Promoter: CMV
  Tag / fusion protein: Emerald GFP (N terminal on backbone)
  Cloning method: Restriction Enzyme; 5′ cloning site unknown (unknown if destroyed)
Terms and licenses: Academic/Nonprofit Terms; Industry Terms: Not Available to Industry
How to cite: GFP-Bcl-2-G128L was a gift from Xinlai Cheng (Addgene plasmid # 220301 ; http://n2t.net/addgene:220301 ; RRID:Addgene_220301)
