[The description below was written by a language model from this plasmid's Addgene catalogue record and pLannotate feature annotations shown in this document.]
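Description:
GFP-Bcl-2-G128L is a mammalian expression plasmid built on the pEMD-C1 backbone, a C1-style fluorescent protein fusion vector, and it encodes human BCL2 carrying the G128L point mutation fused to the C terminus of Emerald GFP. The sequenced construct is about 5.4 kb, consistent with a roughly 4.7 kb backbone plus a 720 bp insert. It replicates in E. coli at high copy from a ColE1/pUC-type origin and also carries an f1 phage origin. A single NeoR/KanR (Tn5 aminoglycoside phosphotransferase) gene serves as a dual marker: a bacterial bla-type promoter drives it for kanamycin selection, and the adjacent SV40 enhancer/early promoter drives it in mammalian cells for G418 selection, with the HSV TK polyadenylation signal terminating the cassette. The short ble, SV40 large T antigen and bGH poly(A) annotations are only fragment matches within backbone sequence and do not appear to be functional elements.

The expression unit consists of the human cytomegalovirus immediate early enhancer and promoter, followed by the Emerald coding sequence, a short linker, and then the BCL2 open reading frame. A remnant of the multiple cloning site and the SV40 poly(A) signal lie downstream. This arrangement gives strong constitutive expression of an N-terminally green-tagged Bcl-2 mutant, so the protein's abundance and localisation can be followed by fluorescence. BCL2 is an anti-apoptotic regulator of mitochondrial membrane permeability. The record does not state what the G128L substitution does, but the associated publication concerns thalidomide derivatives that degrade BCL-2 through CRBN, suggesting the mutant is used alongside other Bcl-2 variants in that work. The cloning sites used are not recorded.
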