Features (pLannotate 1.2.2; 15 found; start..end, strand, type, name):
     68..371     +  enhancer       CMV enhancer: human cytomegalovirus immediate early enhancer
    372..575     +  promoter       CMV promoter: human cytomegalovirus (CMV) immediate early promoter
    611..1327    +  CDS            Emerald: Emerald is a basic (constitutively fluorescent) green fluorescent protein published in 1998, derived from Aequorea victoria. It is reported to be a very rapidly-maturing weak dimer.
   1337..2053    +  CDS            BCL2: BCL2_HUMAN - Experimental evidence at protein level: Swiss-Prot protein existence level 1. Suppresses apoptosis in a variety of cell systems including factor-dependent lymphohematopoietic and neural cells. Regulates cell death by controlling the mitochondrial membrane permeability. Appears to function in a feedback loop system with caspases. Inhibits caspase activity either by preventing the release of cytochrome c from the mitochondria and/or by binding to the apoptosis-activating factor (APAF-1). May attenuate inflammation by impairing NLRP1-inflammasome activation, hence CASP1 activation an
   2057..2093    +  misc_feature   MCS (fragment): multiple cloning site
   2110..2194    +  CDS            large T antigen (fragment): large T antigen from SV40 (simian virus 40)
   2217..2338    +  polyA_signal   SV40 poly(A) signal: SV40 polyadenylation signal
   2372..2800    -  rep_origin     f1 ori (sequence partly withheld): f1 bacteriophage origin of replication; arrow indicates direction of (+) strand synthesis
   2827..2931    +  promoter       AmpR promoter: bla
   2933..3290    +  promoter       SV40 promoter: SV40 enhancer and early promoter
   3325..4119    +  CDS            NeoR/KanR: aminoglycoside phosphotransferase from Tn5; aph(3')-II (or nptII); confers resistance to neomycin, kanamycin, and G418 (Geneticin®)
   4140..4292    +  CDS            ble (fragment): BLE_KLEPN - Experimental evidence at protein level: Swiss-Prot protein existence level 1. Binding protein with a strong affinity to the bleomycin family of antibiotics. Binds to CL990; an antimitotic-antibiotic compound. From Klebsiella pneumoniae.
   4351..4398    +  polyA_signal   HSV TK poly(A) signal: herpes simplex virus thymidine kinase polyadenylation signal (Cole and Stacy, 1985)
   4489..4505    -  polyA_signal   bGH poly(A) signal (fragment): bovine growth hormone polyadenylation signal
   4727..5315    +  rep_origin     ori: high-copy-number ColE1/pMB1/pBR322/pUC origin of replication
>Addgene plasmid #220301 | GFP-Bcl-2-G128L | addgene full sequence | sequence record 436486 | Addgene NGS Result
CATGCATTAGTTATTAATAGTAATCAATTACGGGGTCATTAGTTCATAGCCCATATATGGAGTTCCGCGT
TACATAACTTACGGTAAATGGCCCGCCTGGCTGACCGCCCAACGACCCCCGCCCATTGACGTCAATAATG
ACGTATGTTCCCATAGTAACGCCAATAGGGACTTTCCATTGACGTCAATGGGTGGAGTATTTACGGTAAA
CTGCCCACTTGGCAGTACATCAAGTGTATCATATGCCAAGTACGCCCCCTATTGACGTCAATGACGGTAA
ATGGCCCGCCTGGCATTATGCCCAGTACATGACCTTATGGGACTTTCCTACTTGGCAGTACATCTACGTA
TTAGTCATCGCTATTACCATGGTGATGCGGTTTTGGCAGTACATCAATGGGCGTGGATAGCGGTTTGACT
CACGGGGATTTCCAAGTCTCCACCCCATTGACGTCAATGGGAGTTTGTTTTGGCACCAAAATCAACGGGA
CTTTCCAAAATGTCGTAACAACTCCGCCCCATTGACGCAAATGGGCGGTAGGCGTGTACGGTGGGAGGTC
TATATAAGCAGAGCTGGTTTAGTGAACCGTCAGATCCGCTAGCCGCCACCATGGTGAGCAAGGGCGAGGA
GCTGTTCACCGGGGTGGTGCCCATCCTGGTCGAGCTGGACGGCGACGTAAACGGCCACAAGTTCAGCGTG
TCCGGCGAGGGCGAGGGCGATGCCACCTACGGCAAGCTGACCCTGAAGTTCATCTGCACCACCGGCAAGC
TGCCCGTGCCCTGGCCCACCCTCGTGACCACCTTGACCTACGGCGTGCAGTGCTTCGCCCGCTACCCCGA
CCACATGAAGCAGCACGACTTCTTCAAGTCCGCCATGCCCGAAGGCTACGTCCAGGAGCGCACCATCTTC
TTCAAGGACGACGGCAACTACAAGACCCGCGCCGAGGTGAAGTTCGAGGGCGACACCCTGGTGAACCGCA
TCGAGCTGAAGGGCATCGACTTCAAGGAGGACGGCAACATCCTGGGGCACAAGCTGGAGTACAACTACAA
CAGCCACAAGGTCTATATCACCGCCGACAAGCAGAAGAACGGCATCAAGGTGAACTTCAAGACCCGCCAC
AACATCGAGGACGGCAGCGTGCAGCTCGCCGACCACTACCAGCAGAACACCCCCATCGGCGACGGCCCCG
TGCTGCTGCCCGACAACCACTACCTGAGCACCCAGTCCGCCCTGAGCAAAGACCCCAACGAGAAGCGCGA
TCACATGGTCCTGCTGGAGTTCGTGACCGCCGCCGGGATCACTCTCGGCATGGACGAGCTGTACAAGCTC
AGATCTATGGCGCACGCTGGGAGAACGGGGTACGATAACCGGGAGATAGTGATGAAGTACATCCATTATA
AGCTGTCGCAGAGGGGCTACGAGTGGGATGCGGGAGATGTGGGCGCCGCGCCCCCGGGGGCCGCCCCCGC
ACCGGGCATCTTCTCCTCCCAGCCCGGGCACACGCCCCATCCAGCCGCATCCCGCGACCCGGTCGCCAGG
ACCTCGCCGCTGCAGACCCCGGCTGCCCCCGGCGCCGCCGCGGGGCCTGCGCTCAGCCCGGTGCCACCTG
TGGTCCACCTGACCCTCCGCCAGGCCGGCGACGACTTCTCCCGCCGCTACCGCCGCGACTTCGCCGAGAT
GTCCAGCCAGCTGCACCTGACGCCCTTCACCGCGCGGCTGCGCTTTGCCACGGTGGTGGAGGAGCTCTTC
AGGGACGGGGTGAACTGGGGGAGGATTGTGGCCTTCTTTGAGTTCGGTGGGGTCATGTGTGTGGAGAGCG
TCAACCGGGAGATGTCGCCCCTGGTGGACAACATCGCCCTGTGGATGACTGAGTACCTGAACCGGCACCT
GCACACCTGGATCCAGGATAACGGAGGCTGGGATGCCTTTGTGGAACTGTACGGCCCCAGCATGCGGCCT
CTGTTTGATTTCTCCTGGCTGTCTCTGAAGACTCTGCTCAGTTTGGCCCTGGTGGGAGCTTGCATCACCC
TGGGTGCCTATCTGAGCCACAAGTGAGAATTCTGCAGTCGACGGTACCGCGGGCCCGGGATCCACCGGAT
CTAGATAACTGATCATAATCAGCCATACCACATTTGTAGAGGTTTTACTTGCTTTAAAAAACCTCCCACA
CCTCCCCCTGAACCTGAAACATAAAATGAATGCAATTGTTGTTGTTAACTTGTTTATTGCAGCTTATAAT
GGTTACAAATAAAGCAATAGCATCACAAATTTCACAAATAAAGCATTTTTTTCACTGCATTCTAGTTGTG
GTTTGTCCAAACTCATCAATGTATCTTAACGCGTAAATTGTAAGCGTTAATATTTTGTTAAAATTCGCGT
TAAATTTTTGTTAAATCAGCTCATTTTTTAACCAATAGGCCGAAATCGGCAAAATCCCTTATAAATCAAA
AGAATAGACCGAGATAGGGT
[37 nt withheld, positions 2471-2507]
AAAGAACGTGGACTCCAACGTCAAAGG
[49 nt withheld, positions 2535-2583]
T
[91 nt withheld, positions 2585-2675]
G
[124 nt withheld, positions 2677-2800]
CAGGTGGCACTTTTCGGGGAAATGTGCGCGGAACCCCTATTTGTTTATTTTTCTAAATACATTCAAATAT
GTATCCGCTCATGAGACAATAACCCTGATAAATGCTTCAATAATATTGAAAAAGGAAGAGTCCTGAGGCG
GAAAGAACCAGCTGTGGAATGTGTGTCAGTTAGGGTGTGGAAAGTCCCCAGGCTCCCCAGCAGGCAGAAG
TATGCAAAGCATGCATCTCAATTAGTCAGCAACCAGGTGTGGAAAGTCCCCAGGCTCCCCAGCAGGCAGA
AGTATGCAAAGCATGCATCTCAATTAGTCAGCAACCATAGTCCCGCCCCTAACTCCGCCCATCCCGCCCC
TAACTCCGCCCAGTTCCGCCCATTCTCCGCCCCATGGCTGACTAATTTTTTTTATTTATGCAGAGGCCGA
GGCCGCCTCGGCCTCTGAGCTATTCCAGAAGTAGTGAGGAGGCTTTTTTGGAGGCCTAGGCTTTTGCAAA
GATCGATCAAGAGACAGGATGAGGATCGTTTCGCATGATTGAACAAGATGGATTGCACGCAGGTTCTCCG
GCCGCTTGGGTGGAGAGGCTATTCGGCTATGACTGGGCACAACAGACAATCGGCTGCTCTGATGCCGCCG
TGTTCCGGCTGTCAGCGCAGGGGCGCCCGGTTCTTTTTGTCAAGACCGACCTGTCCGGTGCCCTGAATGA
ACTGCAAGACGAGGCAGCGCGGCTATCGTGGCTGGCCACGACGGGCGTTCCTTGCGCAGCTGTGCTCGAC
GTTGTCACTGAAGCGGGAAGGGACTGGCTGCTATTGGGCGAAGTGCCGGGGCAGGATCTCCTGTCATCTC
ACCTTGCTCCTGCCGAGAAAGTATCCATCATGGCTGATGCAATGCGGCGGCTGCATACGCTTGATCCGGC
TACCTGCCCATTCGACCACCAAGCGAAACATCGCATCGAGCGAGCACGTACTCGGATGGAAGCCGGTCTT
GTCGATCAGGATGATCTGGACGAAGAGCATCAGGGGCTCGCGCCAGCCGAACTGTTCGCCAGGCTCAAGG
CGAGCATGCCCGACGGCGAGGATCTCGTCGTGACCCATGGCGATGCCTGCTTGCCGAATATCATGGTGGA
AAATGGCCGCTTTTCTGGATTCATCGACTGTGGCCGGCTGGGTGTGGCGGACCGCTATCAGGACATAGCG
TTGGCTACCCGTGATATTGCTGAAGAGCTTGGCGGCGAATGGGCTGACCGCTTCCTCGTGCTTTACGGTA
TCGCCGCTCCCGATTCGCAGCGCATCGCCTTCTATCGCCTTCTTGACGAGTTCTTCTGAGCGGGACTCTG
GGGTTCGAAATGACCGACCAAGCGACGCCCAACCTGCCATCACGAGATTTCGATTCCACCGCCGCCTTCT
ATGAAAGGTTGGGCTTCGGAATCGTTTTCCGGGACGCCGGCTGGATGATCCTCCAGCGCGGGGATCTCAT
GCTGGAGTTCTTCGCCCACCCTAGGGGGAGGCTAACTGAAACACGGAAGGAGACAATACCGGAAGGAACC
CGCGCTATGACGGCAATAAAAAGACAGAATAAAACGCACGGTGTTGGGTCGTTTGTTCATAAACGCGGGG
TTCGGTCCCAGGGCTGGCACTCTGTCGATACCCCACCGAGACCCCATTGGGGCCAATACGCCCGCGTTTC
TTCCTTTTCCCCACCCCACCCCCCAAGTTCGGGTGAAGGCCCAGGGCTCGCAGCCAACGTCGGGGCGGCA
GGCCCTGCCATAGCCTCAGGTTACTCATATATACTTTAGATTGATTTAAAACTTCATTTTTAATTTAAAA
GGATCTAGGTGAAGATCCTTTTTGATAATCTCATGACCAAAATCCCTTAACGTGAGTTTTCGTTCCACTG
AGCGTCAGACCCCGTAGAAAAGATCAAAGGATCTTCTTGAGATCCTTTTTTTCTGCGCGTAATCTGCTGC
TTGCAAACAAAAAAACCACCGCTACCAGCGGTGGTTTGTTTGCCGGATCAAGAGCTACCAACTCTTTTTC
CGAAGGTAACTGGCTTCAGCAGAGCGCAGATACCAAATACTGTTCTTCTAGTGTAGCCGTAGTTAGGCCA
CCACTTCAAGAACTCTGTAGCACCGCCTACATACCTCGCTCTGCTAATCCTGTTACCAGTGGCTGCTGCC
AGTGGCGATAAGTCGTGTCTTACCGGGTTGGACTCAAGACGATAGTTACCGGATAAGGCGCAGCGGTCGG
GCTGAACGGGGGGTTCGTGCACACAGCCCAGCTTGGAGCGAACGACCTACACCGAACTGAGATACCTACA
GCGTGAGCTATGAGAAAGCGCCACGCTTCCCGAAGGGAGAAAGGCGGACAGGTATCCGGTAAGCGGCAGG
GTCGGAACAGGAGAGCGCACGAGGGAGCTTCCAGGGGGAAACGCCTGGTATCTTTATAGTCCTGTCGGGT
TTCGCCACCTCTGACTTGAGCGTCGATTTTTGTGATGCTCGTCAGGGGGGCGGAGCCTATGGAAAAACGC
CAGCAACGCGGCCTTTTTACGGTTCCTGGCCTTTTGCTGGCCTTTTGCTCACATGTTCTTTCCTGCGTTA
TCCCCTGATTCTGTGGATAACCGTATTACCGC
